Addgene plasmid #218216: Tol2_-2.1prox1a:basEGFP_Acry:GFP_scrambled
Purpose: Zebrafish -2.1prox1a enhancer reporter with the enhancer sequence scrambled, showing no activity. Acry_GFP as a control in the lens
Depositing lab: Katarzyna Koltowska. Publication: Multiple cis-regulatory elements control prox1a expression in distinct lymphatic vascular beds. Panara V, Yu H, Peng D, Staxang K, Hodik M, Filipek-Gorniok B, Kazenwadel J, Skoczylas R, Mason E, Allalou A, Harvey NL, Haitina T, Hogan BM, Koltowska K. Development. 2024 May 1;151(9):dev202525. doi: 10.1242/dev.202525. Epub 2024 May 9. PubMed 38722096.
Backbone
  Vector backbone: Tol2_MCS:basEGFP_Acry:GFP
  Backbone manufacturer: GenScript
  Vector type: Zebrafish expression
Growth in bacteria
  Bacterial resistance: Ampicillin, 100 μg/mL
  Growth temperature: 37°C
  Growth strain: DH5alpha
  Copy number: Unknown
Gene/Insert
  Gene/Insert name: -2.1prox1a
  Species: D. rerio (zebrafish)
  Mutation: Scrambled enhancer sequence
  Cloning method: Other
Terms and licenses: Academic/Nonprofit Terms; Industry Terms: Not Available to Industry
Depositor comments: Please visit https://doi.org/10.1101/2023.08.21.550483 for bioRxiv preprint.
How to cite: Tol2_-2.1prox1a:basEGFP_Acry:GFP_scrambled was a gift from Katarzyna Koltowska (Addgene plasmid # 218216)
