[The description below was written by a language model from this plasmid's Addgene catalogue record and pLannotate feature annotations shown in this document.]
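Description:
Tol2_-2.1prox1a:basEGFP_Acry:GFP_scrambled is a zebrafish transgenesis reporter plasmid built on the Tol2_MCS:basEGFP_Acry:GFP backbone. It serves as the negative control for an enhancer reporter of the zebrafish -2.1prox1a cis-regulatory element. In this design, a candidate enhancer sits in a cloning site upstream of what the name suggests is a basal promoter driving EGFP, so fluorescence should appear only where the enhancer is active. Here the -2.1prox1a sequence has been scrambled, and the record states that it shows no activity. A second cassette, Acry:GFP, gives GFP expression in the lens as an independent marker. This lets carriers of the transgene be identified even when the enhancer reporter itself is silent. The Tol2 name indicates transposon-based genomic integration, which normally relies on Tol2 transposase supplied separately.

The plasmid is propagated in E. coli under ampicillin selection. The feature table shows a β-lactamase gene with its own promoter and a high-copy ColE1/pUC-type origin. It also shows pBluescript-derived remnants: a partial MCS, a T3 promoter, lac promoter/operator elements, a lacI fragment and an M13 origin fragment. The annotated sequence record is 4,086 nt, and the automated annotation did not call either GFP coding sequence, the basal or lens promoters, the scrambled enhancer or the Tol2 arms. The medaka tyrosinase fragment hit probably reflects Tol2-flanking sequence, since Tol2 was originally found in that locus. An SV40 polyadenylation signal with an adjacent large T antigen fragment is the only annotated eukaryotic expression element. The payload described in the catalogue entry therefore cannot be confirmed from the feature table.
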