Features (pLannotate 1.2.2; 13 found; start..end, strand, type, name):
      7..228     -  rep_origin     M13 ori (fragment) (sequence partly withheld): M13 bacteriophage origin of replication; arrow indicates direction of (+) strand synthesis
    228..515     +  CDS            tyr (fragment) (sequence partly withheld): TYRO_ORYLA - Also known as tyro. Experimental evidence at transcript level: Swiss-Prot protein existence level 2. This is a copper-containing oxidase that functions in the formation of pigments such as melanins and other polyphenolic compounds. From Oryzias latipes (Japanese rice fish) (Japanese killifish).
   1056..1177    -  polyA_signal   SV40 poly(A) signal: SV40 polyadenylation signal
   1200..1283    -  CDS            large T antigen (fragment): large T antigen from SV40 (simian virus 40)
   1849..1889    -  misc_feature   MCS (fragment): pBluescript multiple cloning site
   1902..1920    -  promoter       T3 promoter: promoter for bacteriophage T3 RNA polymerase
   1965..1981    -  protein_bind   lac operator: The lac repressor binds to the lac operator to inhibit transcription in E. coli. This inhibition can be relieved by adding lactose or isopropyl-β-D-thiogalactopyranoside (IPTG). lac repressor encoded by lacI
   1989..2019    -  promoter       lac promoter: promoter for the E. coli lac operon
   2034..2055    -  protein_bind   CAP binding site: CAP binding activates transcription in the presence of cAMP. E. coli catabolite activator protein
   2068..2160    -  CDS            lacI (fragment): lac repressor; lacI; The lac repressor binds to the lac operator to inhibit transcription in E. coli. This inhibition can be relieved by adding lactose or isopropyl-β-D-thiogalactopyranoside (IPTG).
   2343..2931    -  rep_origin     ori: high-copy-number ColE1/pMB1/pBR322/pUC origin of replication
   3102..3962    -  CDS            AmpR: β-lactamase; bla; confers resistance to ampicillin, carbenicillin, and related antibiotics
   3963..4067    -  promoter       AmpR promoter: bla
>Addgene plasmid #218216 | Tol2_-2.1prox1a:basEGFP_Acry:GFP_scrambled | addgene full sequence | sequence record 442122 | Addgene NGS Result
CCACCTAAATTGTAAGCGTTAATATTTTGTTAAAATTCGCGTTAAATTTTTGTTAAATCAGCTCATTTTT
TAACCAATAGGCCGAAATCGGCAAAATCCCTTATAAATCAAAAGAATAGACCGAGATAGGGT
[37 nt withheld, positions 133-169]
AAAGAACGTGGACTCCAACGTCAAAGG
[32 nt withheld, positions 197-228]
GCTGGCTAAGAACTCATCAGCCTCCCCGGTCCATCTACCCACGTACCAATGCACCAATTGGCCACAATGA
CGGCTACTACATGGTGCCATTCCTTCCTCTTTATAGGAATGGAGACTACCTCCTGTCCAACAATGCTCTT
GGATACGAGTACGCCTACCTGTTGGACCCAGGTCATTGCACAACACCAGAAATGCCCTCTGATCTGCAAA
AGACGTGAATATCTGTTCAGACACCCATATCCACTCTGTTCCACACAGGTCAGAGGTTTGTCCAGGAGTT
CTTGACAGAGGTGTAAAAAGTACTCAAAAATTTTACTCAAGTGAAAGTACAAGTACTTAGGGAAAATTTT
ACTCAATTAAAAGTAAAAGTATCTGGCTAGAATCTTACTTGAGTAAAAGTAAAAAAGTACTCCATTAAAA
TTGTACTTGAGTATTAAGGAAGTAAAAGTAAAAGCAAGAAAGAAAACTAGAGATTCTTGTTTAAGCTTTT
AATCTCAAAAAACATTAAATGAAATGCATACAAGGTTTTATCCTGCTTTAGAACTGTTTGTATTTAATTA
TCAAACTATAAGACAGACAATCTAATGCCAGTACACGCTACTCAAAGTTGTAAAACCTCAGATTTAACTT
CAGTAGAAGCTGATTCTCAAAATTGTTAGTGTCAAGCCTAGCTCTTTTGGGGCTGAAAAGCAATCCTGCA
GTGCTGAAAAGCCTCTCACAGGCAGCCGATGCGGGAAGAGGTGTATTAGTCTTGATAGAGAGGCTGCAAA
TAGCAGGAAACGTGAGCAGAGACTCCCTGGTGTCTGAAACACAGGCCAGATTGGCCTTAAGATACATTGA
TGAGTTTGGACAAACCACAACTAGAATGCAGTGAAAAAAATGCTTTATTTGTGAAATTTGTGATGCTATT
GCTTTATTTGTAACCATTATAAGCTGCAATAAACAAGTTAACAACAACAATTGCATTCATTTTATGTTTC
AGGTTCAGGGGGAGGTGTGGGAGGTTTTTTAAAGCAAGTAAAACCTCTACAAATGTGGTATGGCTGATTA
TGATCCTCTAGATCAGATCTGCGAAGATACGGCCACGGGTGCTCTTGATCCTGTGGCTGATTTTGGACTG
TGCTGCTCGCAGCTGCTGATGAATCACATACTTCCTCCATTTTCTTCCACTGATTGACTGTTATAATTTC
CCTAATTTCCAGGTCAAGGTGCTGTGCATTGTGGTAATAGATGTGACATGACGTCACTTCCAAAGGACCA
ATGAACATGTCTGACCAATTTCATATAATGTGAAAACGATTTTCATAGGCAGAATAAATAACATTTAAAT
TAAACTGGGCATCAGCGCAATTCAATTGGTTTGGTAATAGCAAGGGAAAATAGAATGAAGTGATCTCCAA
AAAATAAGTACTTTTTGACTGTAAATAAAATTGTAAGGAGTAAAAAGTACTTTTTTTTCTAAAAAAATGT
AATTAAGTAAAAGTAAAAGTATTGATTTTTAATTGTACTCAAGTAAAGTAAAAATCCCCAAAAATAATAC
TTAAGTACAGTAATCAAGTAAAATTACTCAAGTACTTTACACCTCTGGTTCTTGACCCCCTACCTTCAGC
AAGCCCAGCAGATCCACTAGTTCTAGAGCGGCCGCCACCGCGGTGGAGCTCCAGCTTTTGTTCCCTTTAG
TGAGGGTTAATTGCGCGCTTGGCGTAATCATGGTCATAGCTGTTTCCTGTGTGAAATTGTTATCCGCTCA
CAATTCCACACAACATACGAGCCGGAAGCATAAAGTGTAAAGCCTGGGGTGCCTAATGAGTGAGCTAACT
CACATTAATTGCGTTGCGCTCACTGCCCGCTTTCCAGTCGGGAAACCTGTCGTGCCAGCTGCATTAATGA
ATCGGCCAACGCGCGGGGAGAGGCGGTTTGCGTATTGGGCGCTCTTCCGCTTCCTCGCTCACTGACTCGC
TGCGCTCGGTCGTTCGGCTGCGGCGAGCGGTATCAGCTCACTCAAAGGCGGTAATACGGTTATCCACAGA
ATCAGGGGATAACGCAGGAAAGAACATGTGAGCAAAAGGCCAGCAAAAGGCCAGGAACCGTAAAAAGGCC
GCGTTGCTGGCGTTTTTCCATAGGCTCCGCCCCCCTGACGAGCATCACAAAAATCGACGCTCAAGTCAGA
GGTGGCGAAACCCGACAGGACTATAAAGATACCAGGCGTTTCCCCCTGGAAGCTCCCTCGTGCGCTCTCC
TGTTCCGACCCTGCCGCTTACCGGATACCTGTCCGCCTTTCTCCCTTCGGGAAGCGTGGCGCTTTCTCAT
AGCTCACGCTGTAGGTATCTCAGTTCGGTGTAGGTCGTTCGCTCCAAGCTGGGCTGTGTGCACGAACCCC
CCGTTCAGCCCGACCGCTGCGCCTTATCCGGTAACTATCGTCTTGAGTCCAACCCGGTAAGACACGACTT
ATCGCCACTGGCAGCAGCCACTGGTAACAGGATTAGCAGAGCGAGGTATGTAGGCGGTGCTACAGAGTTC
TTGAAGTGGTGGCCTAACTACGGCTACACTAGAAGAACAGTATTTGGTATCTGCGCTCTGCTGAAGCCAG
TTACCTTCGGAAAAAGAGTTGGTAGCTCTTGATCCGGCAAACAAACCACCGCTGGTAGCGGTGGTTTTTT
TGTTTGCAAGCAGCAGATTACGCGCAGAAAAAAAGGATCTCAAGAAGATCCTTTGATCTTTTCTACGGGG
TCTGACGCTCAGTGGAACGAAAACTCACGTTAAGGCATTTTGGTCATGAGATTATCAAAAAGGATCTTCA
CCTAGATCCTTTTAAATTAAAAATGAAGTTTTAAATCAATCTAAAGTATATATGAGTAAACTTGGTCTGA
CAGTTACCAATGCTTAATCAGTGAGGCACCTATCTCAGCGATCTGTCTATTTCGTTCATCCATAGTTGCC
TGACTCCCCGTCGTGTAGATAACTACGATACGGGAGGGCTTACCATCTGGCCCCAGTGCTGCAATGATAC
CGCGAGACCCACGCTCACCGGCTCCAGATTTATCAGCAATAAACCAGCCAGCCGGAAGGGCCGAGCGCAG
AAGTGGTCCTGCAACTTTATCCGCCTCCATCCAGTCTATTAATTGTTGCCGGGAAGCTAGAGTAAGTAGT
TCGCCAGTTAATAGTTTGCGCAACGTTGTTGCCATTGCTACAGGCATCGTGGTGTCACGCTCGTCGTTTG
GTATGGCTTCATTCAGCTCCGGTTCCCAACGATCAAGGCGAGTTACATGATCCCCCATGTTGTGCAAAAA
AGCGGTTAGCTCCTTCGGTCCTCCGATCGTTGTCAGAAGTAAGTTGGCCGCAGTGTTATCACTCATGGTT
ATGGCAGCACTGCATAATTCTCTTACTGTCATGCCATCCGTAAGATGCTTTTCTGTGACTGGTGAGTACT
CAACCAAGTCATTCTGAGAATAGTGTATGCGGCGACCGAGTTGCTCTTGCCCGGCGTCAATACGGGATAA
TACCGCGCCACATAGCAGAACTTTAAAAGTGCTCATCATTGGAAAACGTTCTTCGGGGCGAAAACTCTCA
AGGATCTTACCGCTGTTGAGATCCAGTTCGATGTAACCCACTCGTGCACCCAACTGATCTTCAGCATCTT
TTACTTTCACCAGCGTTTCTGGGTGAGCAAAAACAGGAAGGCAAAATGCCGCAAAAAAGGGAATAAGGGC
GACACGGAAATGTTGAATACTCATACTCTTCCTTTTTCAATATTATTGAAGCATTTATCAGGGTTATTGT
CTCATGAGCGGATACATATTTGAATGTATTTAGAAAAATAAACAAATAGGGGTTCCGCGCACATTTCCCC
GAAAAGTG
